>Addgene plasmid #97155 | pSI-check2-Tab1-3'UTR | addgene full sequence | sequence record 182870 | Addgene NGS Result
AGATCAAAGGATCTTCTTGAGATCCTTTTTTTCTGCGCGTAATCTGCTGCTTGCAAACAAAAAAACCACC
GCTACCAGCGGTGGTTTGTTTGCCGGATCAAGAGCTACCAACTCTTTTTCCGAAGGTAACTGGCTTCAGC
AGAGCGCAGATACCAAATACTGTTCTTCTAGTGTAGCCGTAGTTAGGCCACCACTTCAAGAACTCTGTAG
CACCGCCTACATACCTCGCTCTGCTAATCCTGTTACCAGTGGCTGCTGCCAGTGGCGATAAGTCGTGTCT
TACCGGGTTGGACTCAAGACGATAGTTACCGGATAAGGCGCAGCGGTCGGGCTGAACGGGGGGTTCGTGC
ACACAGCCCAGCTTGGAGCGAACGACCTACACCGAACTGAGATACCTACAGCGTGAGCTATGAGAAAGCG
CCACGCTTCCCGAAGGGAGAAAGGCGGACAGGTATCCGGTAAGCGGCAGGGTCGGAACAGGAGAGCGCAC
GAGGGAGCTTCCAGGGGGAAACGCCTGGTATCTTTATAGTCCTGTCGGGTTTCGCCACCTCTGACTTGAG
CGTCGATTTTTGTGATGCTCGTCAGGGGGGCGGAGCCTATGGAAAAACGCCAGCAACGCGGCCTTTTTAC
GGTTCCTGGCCTTTTGCTGGCCTTTTGCTCACATGGCTCGACAGATCTGCGCAGCACCATGGCCTGAAAT
AACCTCTGAAAGAGGAACTTGGTTAGGTACCTTCTGAGGCGGAAAGAACCAGCTGTGGAATGTGTGTCAG
TTAGGGTGTGGAAAGTCCCCAGGCTCCCCAGCAGGCAGAAGTATGCAAAGCATGCATCTCAATTAGTCAG
CAACCAGGTGTGGAAAGTCCCCAGGCTCCCCAGCAGGCAGAAGTATGCAAAGCATGCATCTCAATTAGTC
AGCAACCATAGTCCCGCCCCTAACTCCGCCCATCCCGCCCCTAACTCCGCCCAGTTCCGCCCATTCTCCG
CCCCATGGCTGACTAATTTTTTTTATTTATGCAGAGGCCGAGGCCGCCTCGGCCTCTGAGCTATTCCAGA
AGTAGTGAGGAGGCTTTTTTGGAGGCCTAGGCTTTTGCAAAAAGCTTGATTCTTCTGACACAACAGTCTC
GAACTTAAGCTGCAGAAGTTGGTCGTGAGGCACTGGGCAGGTAAGTATCAAGGTTACAAGACAGGTTTAA
GGAGACCAATAGAAACTGGGCTTGTCGAGACAGAGAAGACTCTTGCGTTTCTGATAGGCACCTATTGGTC
TTACTGACATCCACTTTGCCTTTCTCTCCACAGGTGTCCACTCCCAGTTCAATTACAGCTCTTAAGGCTA
GAGTACTTAATACGACTCACTATAGGCTAGCCACCATGGCTTCCAAGGTGTACGACCCCGAGCAACGCAA
ACGCATGATCACTGGGCCTCAGTGGTGGGCTCGCTGCAAGCAAATGAACGTGCTGGACTCCTTCATCAAC
TACTATGATTCCGAGAAGCACGCCGAGAACGCCGTGATTTTTCTGCATGGTAACGCTGCCTCCAGCTACC
TGTGGAGGCACGTCGTGCCTCACATCGAGCCCGTGGCTAGATGCATCATCCCTGATCTGATCGGAATGGG
TAAGTCCGGCAAGAGCGGGAATGGCTCATATCGCCTCCTGGATCACTACAAGTACCTCACCGCTTGGTTC
GAGCTGCTGAACCTTCCAAAGAAAATCATCTTTGTGGGCCACGACTGGGGGGCTTGTCTGGCCTTTCACT
ACTCCTACGAGCACCAAGACAAGATCAAGGCCATCGTCCATGCTGAGAGTGTCGTGGACGTGATCGAGTC
CTGGGACGAGTGGCCTGACATCGAGGAGGATATCGCCCTGATCAAGAGCGAAGAGGGCGAGAAAATGGTG
CTTGAGAATAACTTCTTCGTCGAGACCATGCTCCCAAGCAAGATCATGCGGAAACTGGAGCCTGAGGAGT
TCGCTGCCTACCTGGAGCCATTCAAGGAGAAGGGCGAGGTTAGACGGCCTACCCTCTCCTGGCCTCGCGA
GATCCCTCTCGTTAAGGGAGGCAAGCCCGACGTCGTCCAGATTGTCCGCAACTACAACGCCTACCTTCGG
GCCAGCGACGATCTGCCTAAGATGTTCATCGAGTCCGACCCTGGGTTCTTTTCCAACGCTATTGTCGAGG
GAGCTAAGAAGTTCCCTAACACCGAGTTCGTGAAGGTGAAGGGCCTCCACTTCAGCCAGGAGGACGCTCC
AGATGAAATGGGTAAGTACATCAAGAGCTTCGTGGAGCGCGTGCTGAAGAACGAGCAGTAATTCTAGGCG
ATCGCTCGAGCATCTGTGAGCACAGTCCGTCGTCTCTGACTGTGTGGTGGATGGAGGAGCTGGACTGACT
CTATAAAAGGGAAGAGACTGTGTTCACTCACGGTGACGTCTGCTCATTACTCTTCAGTTTTACCCCTTCA
CGTTCTCTGAGCTTCTGTCTGTCCTGCTTGTGTGACGTCTGCTTCATGTAAAGTCACCGAGAGCAGTTCT
GCAGTCGTCTGTCTGTCTGTCTGTCTGTTTCTGTGTGTTATTGGAGTTTTAGTGCCTTCCTATAATAAAC
ATAGAAGCTTGATTAAAAATCTACAACTGTGTGAATACAGCTGGATGCACACTTAAGCGTTTGGGTCTTC
TGCTGCATGAAAATATACTATAGTAACTCATCGTAAATACTAGTGTTTTAACCACACTGTAGTGAAGTAT
TTGATTTAATCTGTTGTGCTGATTCTACAGTTGCCGTGGTAACAACATCTAGAAATTACTTTCTGTTGTG
GTTATTCTACAGTTGCTAAGGTAACACAACTTCAAATCTGTTGTGCTGATTCTACAGTTGCTATGGTAAC
AGCATTTATAGAGAATACTCTGTTGAGCTGATTCTATAGTTGCTATGGTAACACAGCACCAAATCGTTTG
TGGTTATTATAGTTGCCATGGTAACATTCATTTTCTTTTCAGCTTAGTCCATTTATTCATCAAGGTTCGC
CACAGTGGAATGAACCGCCAAGTTATCCAGCAAATGTTTTACGCAGTGGATGCCCTTCCAGCTGCAACCC
ATCATTGGGAAACACCCATACATTCTCATTCACGCTCATACACTACAGACAATTTAAATTACCCATTTCC
CCTATAACCAGAGAAAACCGGAGAACCTGAAGGAAACTCACGCCAACATGGGGAGAACATGCAAACTCCA
CACAGAAACACCAACTGACCCAGCCGGGACTCAAGCCAACAACCTTCTTGCTGTGAGGCGAGCGCGCTAC
CCACTAAGCCACTGAGTCGCGGCCATGGTAACGACATCTATAGAAATTACTCTCTGTTGTGCTGATTCTA
CAGTTGCTATGGTAATACAGCAGCAAATCTGTTGTGGTGATTCTACAGTTGCTATGGTAACAACATTTAT
AGAAATTGTTGTTCTGATTGTATAGTTGCTATATATGGTAATACAGCAGCAAATCTTTTGTGGTGAATCT
ACAGTTGTCATGGTAACAACATCGAGAAATTACTCTATTGTGCTGATTCTATAGTTTCTATGGCAATACA
GCAAAACTGTGTTGTGGTAATTCTATTGTTGCTACGGTAACACAACATCTATTGTATTATAAACAAATGA
GCCAATACTGTAGTTTTCTAGAAATGTAGTGTATATTATACCACAATACACCAGTTTACTGCAGTACGCG
GCCGCTGGCCGCAATAAAATATCTTTATTTTCATTACATCTGTGTGTTGGTTTTTTGTGTGAGGATCTAA
ATGAGTCTTCGGACCTCGCGGGGGCCGCTTAAGCGGTGGTTAGGGTTTGTCTGACGCGGGGGGAGGGGGA
AGGAACGAAACACTCTCATTCGGAGGCGGCTCGGGGTTTGGTCTTGGTGGCCACGGGCACGCAGAAGAGC
GCCGCGATCCTCTTAAGCACCCCCCCGCCCTCCGTGGAGGCGGGGGTTTGGTCGGCGGGTGGTAACTGGC
GGGCCGCTGACTCGGGCGGGTCGCGCGCCCCAGAGTGTGACCTTTTCGGTCTGCTCGCAGACCCCCGGGC
GGCGCCGCCGCGGCGGCGACGGGCTCGCTGGGTCCTAGGCTCCATGGGGACCGTATACGTGGACAGGCTC
TGGAGCATCCGCACGACTGCGGTGATATTACCGGAGACCTTCTGCGGGACGAGCCGGGTCACGCGGCTGA
CGCGGAGCGTCCGTTGGGCGACAAACACCAGGACGGGGCACAGGTACACTATCTTGTCACCCGGAGGCGC
GAGGGACTGCAGGAGCTTCAGGGAGTGGCGCAGCTGCTTCATCCCCGTGGCCCGTTGCTCGCGTTTGCTG
GCGGTGTCCCCGGAAGAAATATATTTGCATGTCTTTAGTTCTATGATGACACAAACCCCGCCCAGCGTCT
TGTCATTGGCGAATTCGAACACGCAGATGCAGTCGGGGCGGCGCGGTCCCAGGTCCACTTCGCATATTAA
GGTGACGCGTGTGGCCTCGAACACCGAGCGACCCTGCAGCGACCCGCTTAAAAGCTTGGCATTCCGGTAC
TGTTGGTAAAGCCACCATGGCCGATGCTAAGAACATTAAGAAGGGCCCTGCTCCCTTCTACCCTCTGGAG
GATGGCACCGCTGGCGAGCAGCTGCACAAGGCCATGAAGAGGTATGCCCTGGTGCCTGGCACCATTGCCT
TCACCGATGCCCACATTGAGGTGGACATCACCTATGCCGAGTACTTCGAGATGTCTGTGCGCCTGGCCGA
GGCCATGAAGAGGTACGGCCTGAACACCAACCACCGCATCGTGGTGTGCTCTGAGAACTCTCTGCAGTTC
TTCATGCCAGTGCTGGGCGCCCTGTTCATCGGAGTGGCCGTGGCCCCTGCTAACGACATTTACAACGAGC
GCGAGCTGCTGAACAGCATGGGCATTTCTCAGCCTACCGTGGTGTTCGTGTCTAAGAAGGGCCTGCAGAA
GATCCTGAACGTGCAGAAGAAGCTGCCTATCATCCAGAAGATCATCATCATGGACTCTAAGACCGACTAC
CAGGGCTTCCAGAGCATGTACACATTCGTGACATCTCATCTGCCTCCTGGCTTCAACGAGTACGACTTCG
TGCCAGAGTCTTTCGACAGGGACAAAACCATTGCCCTGATCATGAACAGCTCTGGGTCTACCGGCCTGCC
TAAGGGCGTGGCCCTGCCTCATCGCACCGCCTGTGTGCGCTTCTCTCACGCCCGCGACCCTATTTTCGGC
AACCAGATCATCCCCGACACCGCTATTCTGAGCGTGGTGCCATTCCACCACGGCTTCGGCATGTTCACCA
CCCTGGGCTACCTGATTTGCGGCTTTCGGGTGGTGCTGATGTACCGCTTCGAGGAGGAGCTGTTCCTGCG
CAGCCTGCAAGACTACAAAATTCAGTCTGCCCTGCTGGTGCCAACCCTGTTCAGCTTCTTCGCTAAGAGC
ACCCTGATCGACAAGTACGACCTGTCTAACCTGCACGAGATTGCCTCTGGCGGCGCCCCACTGTCTAAGG
AGGTGGGCGAAGCCGTGGCCAAGCGCTTTCATCTGCCAGGCATCCGCCAGGGCTACGGCCTGACCGAGAC
AACCAGCGCCATTCTGATTACCCCAGAGGGCGACGACAAGCCTGGCGCCGTGGGCAAGGTGGTGCCATTC
TTCGAGGCCAAGGTGGTGGACCTGGACACCGGCAAGACCCTGGGAGTGAACCAGCGCGGCGAGCTGTGTG
TGCGCGGCCCTATGATTATGTCCGGCTACGTGAATAACCCTGAGGCCACAAACGCCCTGATCGACAAGGA
CGGCTGGCTGCACTCTGGCGACATTGCCTACTGGGACGAGGACGAGCACTTCTTCATCGTGGACCGCCTG
AAGTCTCTGATCAAGTACAAGGGCTACCAGGTGGCCCCAGCCGAGCTGGAGTCTATCCTGCTGCAGCACC
CTAACATTTTCGACGCCGGAGTGGCCGGCCTGCCCGACGACGATGCCGGCGAGCTGCCTGCCGCCGTCGT
CGTGCTGGAACACGGCAAGACCATGACCGAGAAGGAGATCGTGGACTATGTGGCCAGCCAGGTGACAACC
GCCAAGAAGCTGCGCGGCGGAGTGGTGTTCGTGGACGAGGTGCCCAAGGGCCTGACCGGCAAGCTGGACG
CCCGCAAGATCCGCGAGATCCTGATCAAGGCTAAGAAAGGCGGCAAGATCGCCGTGTAATAATTCTAGAG
TCGGGGCGGCCGGCCGCTTCGAGCAGACATGATAAGATACATTGATGAGTTTGGACAAACCACAACTAGA
ATGCAGTGAAAAAAATGCTTTATTTGTGAAATTTGTGATGCTATTGCTTTATTTGTAACCATTATAAGCT
GCAATAAACAAGTTAACAACAACAATTGCATTCATTTTATGTTTCAGGTTCAGGGGGAGGTGTGGGAGGT
TTTTTAAAGCAAGTAAAACCTCTACAAATGTGGTAAAATCGATAAGGATCCAGGTGGCACTTTTCGGGGA
AATGTGCGCGGAACCCCTATTTGTTTATTTTTCTAAATACATTCAAATATGTATCCGCTCATGAGACAAT
AACCCTGATAAATGCTTCAATAATATTGAAAAAGGAAGAGTATGAGTATTCAACATTTCCGTGTCGCCCT
TATTCCCTTTTTTGCGGCATTTTGCCTTCCTGTTTTTGCTCACCCAGAAACGCTGGTGAAAGTAAAAGAT
GCTGAAGATCAGTTGGGTGCACGAGTGGGTTACATCGAACTGGATCTCAACAGCGGTAAGATCCTTGAGA
GTTTTCGCCCCGAAGAACGTTTTCCAATGATGAGCACTTTTAAAGTTCTGCTATGTGGCGCGGTATTATC
CCGTATTGACGCCGGGCAAGAGCAACTCGGTCGCCGCATACACTATTCTCAGAATGACTTGGTTGAGTAC
TCACCAGTCACAGAAAAGCATCTTACGGATGGCATGACAGTAAGAGAATTATGCAGTGCTGCCATAACCA
TGAGTGATAACACTGCGGCCAACTTACTTCTGACAACGATCGGAGGACCGAAGGAGCTAACCGCTTTTTT
GCACAACATGGGGGATCATGTAACTCGCCTTGATCGTTGGGAACCGGAGCTGAATGAAGCCATACCAAAC
GACGAGCGTGACACCACGATGCCTGTAGCAATGGCAACAACGTTGCGCAAACTATTAACTGGCGAACTAC
TTACTCTAGCTTCCCGGCAACAATTAATAGACTGGATGGAGGCGGATAAAGTTGCAGGACCACTTCTGCG
CTCGGCCCTTCCGGCTGGCTGGTTTATTGCTGATAAATCTGGAGCCGGTGAGCGTGGGTCTCGCGGTATC
ATTGCAGCACTGGGGCCAGATGGTAAGCCCTCCCGTATCGTAGTTATCTACACGACGGGGAGTCAGGCAA
CTATGGATGAACGAAATAGACAGATCGCTGAGATAGGTGCCTCACTGATTAAGCATTGGTAACTGTCAGA
CCAAGTTTACTCATATATACTTTAGATTGATTTAAAACTTCATTTTTAATTTAAAAGGATCTAGGTGAAG
ATCCTTTTTGATAATCTCATGACCAAAATCCCTTAACGTGAGTTTTCGTTCCACTGAGCGTCAGACCCCG
TAGAAA
Features (pLannotate 1.2.2; 12 found; start..end, strand, type, name):
     17..605     +  rep_origin     ori: high-copy-number ColE1/pMB1/pBR322/pUC origin of replication
    734..1091    +  promoter       SV40 promoter: SV40 enhancer and early promoter
   1161..1293    +  intron         chimeric intron: chimera between introns from human β-globin and immunoglobulin heavy chain genes
   1338..1356    +  promoter       T7 promoter: promoter for bacteriophage T7 RNA polymerase
   1366..2301    +  CDS            hRluc: Renilla luciferase human codon-optimized
   3723..3771    +  polyA_signal   poly(A) signal: synthetic polyadenylation signal
   3780..4531    +  promoter       HSV TK promoter: herpes simplex virus thymidine kinase promoter
   4567..6219    +  CDS            luciferase: firefly luciferase; luc+; enhanced luc+ version of the luciferase gene AAS38485.1 42718124.0
   6263..6384    -  polyA_signal   SV40 poly(A) signal: SV40 polyadenylation signal
   6407..6475    -  CDS            large T antigen (fragment): large T antigen from SV40 (simian virus 40)
   6517..6621    +  promoter       AmpR promoter: bla
   6622..7482    +  CDS            AmpR: β-lactamase; bla; confers resistance to ampicillin, carbenicillin, and related antibiotics
