[The description below was written by a language model from this plasmid's Addgene catalogue record and pLannotate feature annotations shown in this document.]
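Description:
pSI-check2-Tab1-3'UTR is a mammalian expression reporter plasmid built on the psiCHECK-2 dual-luciferase backbone, carrying the 3' untranslated region of zebrafish (Danio rerio) Tab1 as an insert of about 1.5 kb. It is propagated in E. coli through a high-copy ColE1/pUC-type origin and selected with ampicillin via the β-lactamase gene under its native bla promoter. The sequenced plasmid is 7,636 nt.

The plasmid contains two independent luciferase cassettes. In the first, the SV40 enhancer/early promoter, followed by a chimeric β-globin/immunoglobulin intron that improves transcript processing, drives human codon-optimized Renilla luciferase (hRluc); a T7 promoter just upstream of the coding sequence also permits in vitro transcription. The feature table leaves an unannotated gap of roughly 1.4 kb between the end of hRluc and the synthetic poly(A) signal. This gap is consistent in size and position with the Tab1 3'UTR insert, although the cloning sites are not recorded. Placed there, the UTR becomes part of the Renilla mRNA, so any post-transcriptional regulation acting on it alters Renilla output. The second cassette uses the HSV thymidine kinase promoter to express firefly luciferase (luc+), terminated by the SV40 poly(A) region, and serves as an internal control for transfection efficiency and cell number.

The stated purpose is dual luciferase reporter assays. The associated publication concerns microRNA-223 and NF-κB signalling, suggesting that the construct is used to test whether a microRNA targets the Tab1 3'UTR, read out as a change in the Renilla-to-firefly ratio.
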