Addgene plasmid #97155: pSI-check2-Tab1-3'UTR
Purpose: For dual luciferase report assay
Depositing lab: Qing Deng. Depositing organization: Purdue University. Publication: MicroRNA-223 Suppresses the Canonical NF-kappaB Pathway in Basal Keratinocytes to Dampen Neutrophilic Inflammation. Zhou W, Pal AS, Hsu AY, Gurol T, Zhu X, Wirbisky-Hershberger SE, Freeman JL, Kasinski AL, Deng Q. Cell Rep. 2018 Feb 13;22(7):1810-1823. doi: 10.1016/j.celrep.2018.01.058. PubMed 29444433.
Backbone
  Vector backbone: Psi-check2
  Vector type: Mammalian Expression
Growth in bacteria
  Bacterial resistance: Ampicillin, 100 μg/mL
  Growth temperature: 37°C
  Growth strain: DH5alpha
  Copy number: High Copy
Gene/Insert
  Gene/Insert name: Tab1 3'UTR
  Species: D. rerio (zebrafish)
  Insert size (bp): 1500
  Cloning method: Restriction Enzyme; 5′ cloning site unknown (unknown if destroyed); 3′ cloning site unknown (unknown if destroyed)
Terms and licenses: Academic/Nonprofit Terms; Industry Terms: Not Available to Industry
How to cite: pSI-check2-Tab1-3'UTR was a gift from Qing Deng (Addgene plasmid # 97155 ; http://n2t.net/addgene:97155 ; RRID:Addgene_97155)
